Addgene plasmid #86558: AAV9:cTNT::3Flag-hYAP S127A
Purpose: To produce cardiac specific adeno-associated virus expressing activated human YAP.
Depositing lab: William Pu. Depositing organization: Boston Children's Hospital. Publication: Cardiac-specific YAP activation improves cardiac function and survival in an experimental murine MI model. Lin Z, von Gise A, Zhou P, Gu F, Ma Q, Jiang J, Yau AL, Buck JN, Gouin KA, van Gorp PR, Zhou B, Chen J, Seidman JG, Wang DZ, Pu WT. Circ Res. 2014 Jul 18;115(3):354-63. doi: 10.1161/CIRCRESAHA.115.303632. Epub 2014 May 15. PubMed 24833660.
Backbone
  Vector backbone: pAAV.cTNT.
  Backbone manufacturer: Upen vector core
  Modifications to backbone: None
  Vector type: AAV
Growth in bacteria
  Bacterial resistance: Ampicillin, 100 μg/mL
  Growth temperature: 37°C
  Growth strain: NEB Stable
  Copy number: High Copy
Gene/Insert
  Gene/Insert name: YAP (alt name: Yes associated protein 1)
  Species: H. sapiens (human)
  Insert size (bp): 1548
  Mutation: Serine 127 was mutated into Alanine, to activate YAP.
  GenBank ID: NP_001181973.1 NM_001130145.2
  Entrez Gene: YAP1 (a.k.a. COB1, YAP, YAP-1, YAP2, YAP65, YKI)
  Promoter: cTNT
  Tag / fusion protein: 3Flag (N terminal on backbone)
  Cloning method: Restriction Enzyme; 5′ cloning site NheI (not destroyed); 3′ cloning site NotI (not destroyed)
  Sequencing primers: 5′ CCAATAGAAACTGGGCTTGTC; 3′ CCAGAAGTCAGATGCTCAAG
Resource information
  A portion of this plasmid was derived from a plasmid made by: The YAP gene CDS was originally from Fernando Camargo lab, Boston Children's Hospital
Terms and licenses: Academic/Nonprofit Terms; Industry Terms: Not Available to Industry
Depositor comments: After plasmid preparation, a SmaI diagnose digestion is necessary to confirm if there any mutation in the ITR regions.
How to cite: AAV9:cTNT::3Flag-hYAP S127A was a gift from William Pu (Addgene plasmid # 86558 ; http://n2t.net/addgene:86558 ; RRID:Addgene_86558)
