[The description below was written by a language model from this plasmid's Addgene catalogue record and pLannotate feature annotations shown in this document.]
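Description:
AAV9:cTNT::3Flag-hYAP S127A is an adeno-associated virus transfer plasmid built on the pAAV.cTNT backbone. It is intended for producing recombinant AAV that expresses an activated form of human YAP (Yes-associated protein 1, YAP1) specifically in cardiomyocytes. The plasmid is maintained in E. coli through a high-copy ColE1/pUC-type origin and selected with ampicillin via the β-lactamase gene. An f1 phage origin and remnants of lac/lacZα cloning-vector sequence are also present in the backbone. Two AAV2 inverted terminal repeats flank the expression cassette and define the segment that is replicated and packaged into capsids. The name implies packaging with the AAV9 serotype, but the capsid is supplied separately and is not encoded here. The depositor notes that the ITRs should be checked for integrity after plasmid preparation, since these repeats are prone to rearrangement in bacteria.

Between the ITRs, the catalogue entry states that expression is driven by the cTNT (cardiac troponin T) promoter. The automated annotation does not label this promoter, but an unannotated stretch between the left ITR and the circular junction of the 5,996 nt sequence is where it would be expected to lie. A chimeric β-globin/immunoglobulin intron follows, which typically enhances transcript processing, along with a short T7 promoter. The open reading frame carries an N-terminal 3xFLAG tag for detection or immunoprecipitation, fused to human YAP1 inserted between NheI and NotI sites. Serine 127 is changed to alanine, which the record describes as activating YAP. This residue is generally known as a Hippo-pathway phosphorylation site that restrains YAP. SV40 (annotated in reverse orientation) and rabbit β-globin polyadenylation signals lie downstream. The associated work used cardiac-specific YAP activation in a mouse model of myocardial infarction.
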