Features (pLannotate 1.2.2; 19 found; start..end, strand, type, name):
      1..133     +  intron         chimeric intron: chimera between introns from human β-globin and immunoglobulin heavy chain genes
    178..196     +  promoter       T7 promoter: promoter for bacteriophage T7 RNA polymerase
    217..237     +  CDS            FLAG (fragment): FLAG® epitope tag, followed by an enterokinase cleavage site
    238..281     +  CDS            3xFLAG (fragment): three tandem FLAG® epitope tags
    295..1758    +  CDS            YAP1: YAP1_HUMAN - Also known as YAP65. Experimental evidence at protein level: Swiss-Prot protein existence level 1. [Isoform 3]: Activates the C-terminal fragment (CTF) of ERBB4 (isoform 3). From Homo sapiens (Human).
   1815..1949    -  polyA_signal   SV40 poly(A) signal: SV40 polyadenylation signal
   2127..2182    +  polyA_signal   β-globin poly(A) signal: rabbit β-globin polyadenylation signal (Gil and Proudfoot, 1987)
   2275..2405    +  repeat_region  AAV2 ITR (fragment): inverted terminal repeat of adeno-associated virus serotype 2 inverted
   2419..2576    +  CDS            lacZα (fragment): LacZα fragment of β-galactosidase; lacZ fragment
   2581..3009    +  rep_origin     f1 ori (sequence partly withheld): f1 bacteriophage origin of replication; arrow indicates direction of (+) strand synthesis
   3062..3166    +  promoter       AmpR promoter: bla
   3167..4027    +  CDS            AmpR: β-lactamase; bla; confers resistance to ampicillin, carbenicillin, and related antibiotics
   4198..4786    +  rep_origin     ori: high-copy-number ColE1/pMB1/pBR322/pUC origin of replication
   4969..5061    +  CDS            lacI (fragment): lac repressor; lacI; The lac repressor binds to the lac operator to inhibit transcription in E. coli. This inhibition can be relieved by adding lactose or isopropyl-β-D-thiogalactopyranoside (IPTG).
   5074..5095    +  protein_bind   CAP binding site: CAP binding activates transcription in the presence of cAMP. E. coli catabolite activator protein
   5110..5140    +  promoter       lac promoter: promoter for the E. coli lac operon
   5148..5164    +  protein_bind   lac operator: The lac repressor binds to the lac operator to inhibit transcription in E. coli. This inhibition can be relieved by adding lactose or isopropyl-β-D-thiogalactopyranoside (IPTG). lac repressor encoded by lacI
   5225..5355    -  repeat_region  AAV2 ITR (fragment): inverted terminal repeat of adeno-associated virus serotype 2 inverted
   5439..5458    -  misc_feature   MCS (fragment): pBluescript multiple cloning site
>Addgene plasmid #86558 | AAV9:cTNT::3Flag-hYAP S127A | addgene full sequence | sequence record 358541 | Addgene NGS Result
GTAAGTATCAAGGTTACAAGACAGGTTTAAGGAGACCAATAGAAACTGGGCTTGTCGAGACAGAGAAGAC
TCTTGCGTTTCTGATAGGCACCTATTGGTCTTACTGACATCCACTTTGCCTTTCTCTCCACAGGTGTCCA
CTCCCAGTTCAATTACAGCTCTTAAGGCTAGAGTACTTAATACGACTCACTATAGGCTAGCCTCGACACC
ATGGACTACAAGGACGACGATGACAAGGATTACAAAGATGACGACGATAAGGACTATAAGGACGATGATG
ATAAACTGGTACCTATGGATCCCGGGCAGCAGCCGCCGCCTCAACCGGCCCCCCAGGGCCAAGGGCAGCC
GCCTTCGCAGCCCCCGCAGGGGCAGGGCCCGCCGTCCGGACCCGGGCAACCGGCACCCGCGGCGACCCAG
GCGGCGCCGCAGGCACCCCCCGCCGGGCATCAGATCGTGCACGTCCGCGGGGACTCGGAGACCGACCTGG
AGGCGCTCTTCAACGCCGTCATGAACCCCAAGACGGCCAACGTGCCCCAGACCGTGCCCATGAGGCTCCG
GAAGCTGCCCGACTCCTTCTTCAAGCCGCCGGAGCCCAAATCCCACTCCCGACAGGCCAGTACTGATGCA
GGCACTGCAGGAGCCCTGACTCCACAGCATGTTCGAGCTCATGCCTCTCCAGCTTCTCTGCAGTTGGGAG
CTGTTTCTCCTGGGACACTGACCCCCACTGGAGTAGTCTCTGGCCCAGCAGCTACACCCACAGCTCAGCA
TCTTCGACAGTCTTCTTTTGAGATACCTGATGATGTACCTCTGCCAGCAGGTTGGGAGATGGCAAAGACA
TCTTCTGGTCAGAGATACTTCTTAAATCACATCGATCAGACAACAACATGGCAGGACCCCAGGAAGGCCA
TGCTGTCCCAGATGAACGTCACAGCCCCCACCAGTCCACCAGTGCAGCAGAATATGATGAACTCGGCTTC
AGGTCCTCTTCCTGATGGATGGGAACAAGCCATGACTCAGGATGGAGAAATTTACTATATAAACCATAAG
AACAAGACCACCTCTTGGCTAGACCCAAGGCTTGACCCTCGTTTTGCCATGAACCAGAGAATCAGTCAGA
GTGCTCCAGTGAAACAGCCACCACCCCTGGCTCCCCAGAGCCCACAGGGAGGCGTCATGGGTGGCAGCAA
CTCCAACCAGCAGCAACAGATGCGACTGCAGCAACTGCAGATGGAGAAGGAGAGGCTGCGGCTGAAACAG
CAAGAACTGCTTCGGCAGGAGTTAGCCCTGCGTAGCCAGTTACCAACACTGGAGCAGGATGGTGGGACTC
AAAATCCAGTGTCTTCTCCCGGGATGTCTCAGGAATTGAGAACAATGACGACCAATAGCTCAGATCCTTT
CCTTAACAGTGGCACCTATCACTCTCGAGATGAGAGTACAGACAGTGGACTAAGCATGAGCAGCTACAGT
GTCCCTCGAACCCCAGATGACTTCCTGAACAGTGTGGATGAGATGGATACAGGTGATACTATCAACCAAA
GCACCCTGCCCTCACAGCAGAACCGTTTCCCAGACTACCTTGAAGCCATTCCTGGGACAAATGTGGACCT
TGGAACACTGGAAGGAGATGGAATGAACATAGAAGGAGAGGAGCTGATGCCAAGTCTGCAGGAAGCTTTG
AGTTCTGACATCCTTAATGACATGGAGTCTGTTTTGGCTGCCACCAAGCTAGATAAAGAAAGCTTTCTTA
CATGGTTATAGAGCCCTCAGGCAGACTGAATTCTGCAGATATCCAGCACAGTGGCGGCCGCGCGGATCCA
GACATGATAAGATACATTGATGAGTTTGGACAAACCACAACTAGAATGCAGTGAAAAAAATGCTTTATTT
GTGAAATTTGTGATGCTATTGCTTTATTTGTAACCATTATAAGCTGCAATAAACAAGTTAACAACAACAA
TTGCATTCATTTTATGTTTCAGGTTCAGGGGGAGGTGTGGGAGGTTTTTTAGTCGACCCGGGCGGCCTCG
AGGACGGGGTGAACTACGCCTGAGGATCCGATCTTTTTCCCTCTGCCAAAAATTATGGGGACATCATGAA
GCCCCTTGAGCATCTGACTTCTGGCTAATAAAGGAAATTTATTTTCATTGCAATAGTGTGTTGGAATTTT
TTGTGTCTCTCACTCGGAAGCAATTCGTTGATCTGAATTTCGACCACCCATAATACCCATTACCCTGGTA
GATAAGTAGCATGGCGGGTTAATCATTAACTACAAGGAACCCCTAGTGATGGAGTTGGCCACTCCCTCTC
TGCGCGCTCGCTCGCTCACTGAGGCCGGGCGACCAAAGGTCGCCCGACGCCCGGGCTTTGCCCGGGCGGC
CTCAGTGAGCGAGCGAGCGCGCAGCCTTAATTAACCTAATTCACTGGCCGTCGTTTTACAACGTCGTGAC
TGGGAAAACCCTGGCGTTACCCAACTTAATCGCCTTGCAGCACATCCCCCTTTCGCCAGCTGGCGTAATA
GCGAAGAGGCCCGCACCGATCGCCCTTCCCAACAGTTGCGCAGCCTGAATGGCGAATGGG
[124 nt withheld, positions 2581-2704]
C
[91 nt withheld, positions 2706-2796]
A
[49 nt withheld, positions 2798-2846]
CCTTTGACGTTGGAGTCCACGTTCTTT
[37 nt withheld, positions 2874-2910]
ACCCTATCTCGGTCTATTCTTTTGATTTATAAGGGATTTTGCCGATTTCGGCCTATTGGTTAAAAAATGA
GCTGATTTAACAAAAATTTAACGCGAATTTTAACAAAATATTAACGCTTACAATTTAGGTGGCACTTTTC
GGGGAAATGTGCGCGGAACCCCTATTTGTTTATTTTTCTAAATACATTCAAATATGTATCCGCTCATGAG
ACAATAACCCTGATAAATGCTTCAATAATATTGAAAAAGGAAGAGTATGAGTATTCAACATTTCCGTGTC
GCCCTTATTCCCTTTTTTGCGGCATTTTGCCTTCCTGTTTTTGCTCACCCAGAAACGCTGGTGAAAGTAA
AAGATGCTGAAGATCAGTTGGGTGCACGAGTGGGTTACATCGAACTGGATCTCAACAGCGGTAAGATCCT
TGAGAGTTTTCGCCCCGAAGAACGTTTTCCAATGATGAGCACTTTTAAAGTTCTGCTATGTGGCGCGGTA
TTATCCCGTATTGACGCCGGGCAAGAGCAACTCGGTCGCCGCATACACTATTCTCAGAATGACTTGGTTG
AGTACTCACCAGTCACAGAAAAGCATCTTACGGATGGCATGACAGTAAGAGAATTATGCAGTGCTGCCAT
AACCATGAGTGATAACACTGCGGCCAACTTACTTCTGACAACGATCGGAGGACCGAAGGAGCTAACCGCT
TTTTTGCACAACATGGGGGATCATGTAACTCGCCTTGATCGTTGGGAACCGGAGCTGAATGAAGCCATAC
CAAACGACGAGCGTGACACCACGATGCCTGTAGCAATGGCAACAACGTTGCGCAAACTATTAACTGGCGA
ACTACTTACTCTAGCTTCCCGGCAACAATTAATAGACTGGATGGAGGCGGATAAAGTTGCAGGACCACTT
CTGCGCTCGGCCCTTCCGGCTGGCTGGTTTATTGCTGATAAATCTGGAGCCGGTGAGCGTGGGTCTCGCG
GTATCATTGCAGCACTGGGGCCAGATGGTAAGCCCTCCCGTATCGTAGTTATCTACACGACGGGGAGTCA
GGCAACTATGGATGAACGAAATAGACAGATCGCTGAGATAGGTGCCTCACTGATTAAGCATTGGTAACTG
TCAGACCAAGTTTACTCATATATACTTTAGATTGATTTAAAACTTCATTTTTAATTTAAAAGGATCTAGG
TGAAGATCCTTTTTGATAATCTCATGACCAAAATCCCTTAACGTGAGTTTTCGTTCCACTGAGCGTCAGA
CCCCGTAGAAAAGATCAAAGGATCTTCTTGAGATCCTTTTTTTCTGCGCGTAATCTGCTGCTTGCAAACA
AAAAAACCACCGCTACCAGCGGTGGTTTGTTTGCCGGATCAAGAGCTACCAACTCTTTTTCCGAAGGTAA
CTGGCTTCAGCAGAGCGCAGATACCAAATACTGTTCTTCTAGTGTAGCCGTAGTTAGGCCACCACTTCAA
GAACTCTGTAGCACCGCCTACATACCTCGCTCTGCTAATCCTGTTACCAGTGGCTGCTGCCAGTGGCGAT
AAGTCGTGTCTTACCGGGTTGGACTCAAGACGATAGTTACCGGATAAGGCGCAGCGGTCGGGCTGAACGG
GGGGTTCGTGCACACAGCCCAGCTTGGAGCGAACGACCTACACCGAACTGAGATACCTACAGCGTGAGCT
ATGAGAAAGCGCCACGCTTCCCGAAGGGAGAAAGGCGGACAGGTATCCGGTAAGCGGCAGGGTCGGAACA
GGAGAGCGCACGAGGGAGCTTCCAGGGGGAAACGCCTGGTATCTTTATAGTCCTGTCGGGTTTCGCCACC
TCTGACTTGAGCGTCGATTTTTGTGATGCTCGTCAGGGGGGCGGAGCCTATGGAAAAACGCCAGCAACGC
GGCCTTTTTACGGTTCCTGGCCTTTTGCTGGCCTTTTGCTCACATGTTCTTTCCTGCGTTATCCCCTGAT
TCTGTGGATAACCGTATTACCGCCTTTGAGTGAGCTGATACCGCTCGCCGCAGCCGAACGACCGAGCGCA
GCGAGTCAGTGAGCGAGGAAGCGGAAGAGCGCCCAATACGCAAACCGCCTCTCCCCGCGCGTTGGCCGAT
TCATTAATGCAGCTGGCACGACAGGTTTCCCGACTGGAAAGCGGGCAGTGAGCGCAACGCAATTAATGTG
AGTTAGCTCACTCATTAGGCACCCCAGGCTTTACACTTTATGCTTCCGGCTCGTATGTTGTGTGGAATTG
TGAGCGGATAACAATTTCACACAGGAAACAGCTATGACCATGATTACGCCAGATTTAATTAAGGCCTTAA
TTAGGCTGCGCGCTCGCTCGCTCACTGAGGCCGCCCGGGCAAAGCCCGGGCGTCGGGCGACCTTTGGTCG
CCCGGCCTCAGTGAGCGAGCGAGCGCGCAGAGAGGGAGTGGCCAACTCCATCACTAGGGGTTCCTTGTAG
TTAATGATTAACCCGCCATGCTACTTATCTACCAGGGTAATGGGGATCCTCTAGAACTATAGCTAGAATT
CGCCCTTACGGGCCCCCCCTCGAGGTCGGGATAAAAGCAGTCTGGGCTTTCACATGACAGCATCTGGGGC
TGCGGCAGAGGGTCGGGTCCGAAGCGCTGCCTTATCAGCGTCCCCAGCCCTGGGAGGTGACAGCTGGCTG
GCTTGTGTCAGCCCCTCGGGCACTCACGTATCTCCGTCCGACGGGTTTAAAATAGCAAAACTCTGAGGCC
ACACAATAGCTTGGGCTTATATGGGCTCCTGTGGGGGAAGGGGGAGCACGGAGGGGGCCGGGGCCGCTGC
TGCCAAAATAGCAGCTCACAAGTGTTGCATTCCTCTCTGGGCGCCGGGCACATTCCTGCTGGCTCTGCCC
GCCCCGGGGTGGGCGCCGGGGGGACCTTAAAGCCTCTGCCCCCCAAGGAGCCCTTCCCAGACAGCCGCCG
GCACCCACCGCTCCGTGGGACGATCCCCGAAGCTCTAGAGCTTTATTGCGGTAGTTTATCACAGTTAAAT
TGCTAACGCAGTCAGTGCTTCTGACACAACAGTCTCGAACTTAAGCTGCAGAAGTTGGTCGTGAGGCACT
GGGCAG
